Addgene plasmid #17863: FLIPrbs F15A
Depositing lab: Wolf Frommer. Depositing organization: Carnegie Institution for Science. Publication: Development of a fluorescent nanosensor for ribose. Lager I, Fehr M, Frommer WB, Lalonde S. FEBS Lett. 2003 Oct 9. 553(1-2):85-9. 10.1016/S0014-5793(03)00976-1 PubMed 14550551.
Backbone
  Vector backbone: pRSET-B
  Backbone manufacturer: Invitrogen
  Backbone size w/o insert (bp): 2900
  Vector type: Bacterial Expression
Growth in bacteria
  Bacterial resistance: Ampicillin, 100 μg/mL
  Growth temperature: 37°C
  Growth strain: DH5alpha
  Copy number: High Copy
Gene/Insert
  Gene/Insert name: FLIPrbs F15A (alt names: FLIPrib-120u; ECFP-RBP-EYFP; Ribose Binding Protein)
  Species: E. coli
  Insert size (bp): 2400
  Mutation: F15A
  Tag / fusion protein: ECFP (N terminal on insert); EYFP (C terminal on insert)
  Cloning method: Restriction Enzyme
  Sequencing primers: 5′ na
Terms and licenses: Academic/Nonprofit Terms; Industry Terms: Not Available to Industry
Depositor comments: F15A was generated using QuikChange (Stratagene) in the mutant background of FLIPrib-250n.
How to cite: FLIPrbs F15A was a gift from Wolf Frommer (Addgene plasmid # 17863 ; http://n2t.net/addgene:17863 ; RRID:Addgene_17863)
