[The description below was written by a language model from this plasmid's Addgene catalogue record.]
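Description:
FLIPrbs F15A is a bacterial expression plasmid built on the pRSET-B backbone (about 2.9 kb without insert). It is maintained at high copy in E. coli under ampicillin selection. No feature table accompanies the record, so the promoter and any vector-derived leader elements are not explicitly listed. pRSET vectors generally drive expression from a T7 promoter and supply an N-terminal polyhistidine tag, but whether these are retained here is not stated.

The roughly 2.4 kb insert encodes a genetically encoded fluorescent nanosensor for ribose, also recorded as FLIPrib-120u or ECFP-RBP-EYFP. The E. coli periplasmic ribose binding protein is sandwiched between ECFP at its N terminus and EYFP at its C terminus. In this type of design, the two fluorescent proteins form a FRET donor/acceptor pair. The conformational change of the binding protein on ligand binding alters energy transfer between them, so ribose concentration can be read out as a change in the ratio of the two emission signals.

This version carries an F15A substitution in the binding protein, introduced by site-directed mutagenesis in the background of the related sensor FLIPrib-250n. The alternative names suggest an affinity variant, with the parent sensor in the nanomolar range and this mutant in the micromolar range. The record itself does not give binding constants. The construct is suited to producing the sensor protein in bacteria for in vitro characterisation and ribose measurement, and it would provide a lower-affinity counterpart within a series of ribose sensors.
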