>Addgene plasmid #17863 | FLIPrbs F15A | addgene partial sequence | sequence record 23793 | FLIPrbs 5'-ATGAGCGGTCAACAGGTTCT-3'
ACTTTATGCGATCAAATCTGCTGGCTGGCTGGCAAGAACATTAAACTTGTGAGCAGCAACGGCCTGCTGG
AAGCCTTCGCCACGTTCACGGGCTGCGGATGTACCAGCAATGCCTTGCAGCTCGATAACTTTGGCACCTT
CACCCGCTTTCTTCGCGATGTAATCACCAGCGATTTTGCCGCCCAGTACGTTATCAGAAGCAATGTGGCT
CACCACTTCACCTTTCGTTGCCTGGCGGTCAAGAGTGATAACCGGGATGTTCGCCTGGTTAGCCATCTTC
ACAGCATTACCCACTGCGTCGGAGTCGGTCGGGTTAATCAGCATAATTTTTGTGCCGCGAACGGTTAAGT
CCTGCACGTTCGCCAGCTCTTTCGCCGGGTTGTTCTGGGAGTCCAGCACCACCAGGTTATAGCCAAGTTT
ATCCGCCTCTTTCTGCGCGCCATCTTTCAGCGATACAAAGGCCGGGTTGTTAAGCGTGGAGACCACCAGC
GCGATGGTGTCTTTTGCCATGGCGCCTCCGGTACCACCCTTGTACAGCTCGTCCATGCCGAGAGTGATCC
CGGCGGCGGTCACGAACTCCAGCAGGACCATGTGATCGCGCTTCTCGTTGGGGTCTTTGCTCAGGGCGGA
CTGGGTGCTCAGGTAGTGGTTGTCGGGCAGCAGCACGGGGCCGTCGCCGATGGGGGTGTTCTGCTGGTAG
TGGTCGGCGAGCTGCACGCTGCCGTCCTCGATGTTGTGGCGGATCTTGAAGTTGGCCTTGATGCCGTTCT
TCTGCTTGTCGGNGGAANAAAAACTNGTGGTGAAGNATTGTACC
